Addgene plasmid #156384: pNK141k2
Purpose: Expresses orthogonal RBS mCarmine reporter
Depositing lab: Ahmed Badran. Depositing organization: Broad Institute. Publication: Orthogonal translation enables heterologous ribosome engineering in E. coli. Kolber NS, Fattal R, Bratulic S, Carver GD, Badran AH. Nat Commun. 2021 Jan 26;12(1):599. doi: 10.1038/s41467-020-20759-z. PubMed 33500394.
Backbone
  Vector backbone: pACYC184
  Vector type: Synthetic Biology
Growth in bacteria
  Bacterial resistance: Kanamycin, 50 μg/mL
  Growth temperature: 37°C
  Growth strain: NEB Turbos
  Copy number: High Copy
Gene/Insert
  Gene/Insert name: mCarmine
  Species: Synthetic
  Cloning method: Ligation Independent Cloning
Terms and licenses: Academic/Nonprofit Terms; Industry Terms: Not Available to Industry
How to cite: pNK141k2 was a gift from Ahmed Badran (Addgene plasmid # 156384 ; http://n2t.net/addgene:156384 ; RRID:Addgene_156384)
