[The description below was written by a language model from this plasmid's Addgene catalogue record and pLannotate feature annotations shown in this document.]
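Description:
pNK141k2 is a 5.3 kb bacterial synthetic-biology reporter plasmid built on the pACYC184 backbone and designed to express the far-red fluorescent protein mCarmine from an orthogonal ribosome binding site in E. coli. It replicates from the p15A origin, which is compatible with ColE1-type plasmids and so allows it to be kept alongside a second plasmid. The catalogue entry lists it as high copy, although p15A is conventionally regarded as a medium-copy origin. Selection is by kanamycin through an aph(3')-Ia (KanR) gene. Short remnants of the tetracycline resistance gene, rop, a bom site and a Tn903 transposition protein are also annotated, and appear to be leftovers from backbone and cassette assembly rather than functional parts.

The reporter unit begins with a lac operator, followed by the mCarmine coding sequence and then the rrnB terminator region (5S rRNA segment, T1 and T2). The small GFP(1-10) and SET1 fragment hits flanking mCarmine are only a few codons long and probably reflect short leader or linker sequences. The promoter driving mCarmine and the orthogonal RBS itself are not annotated in the feature table, though the operator implies IPTG-relievable repression. The plasmid supplies its own lac repressor from lacI under the strengthened lacIq promoter, adjacent to a lac promoter/CAP site/operator and a lacZα fragment.

Because an orthogonal RBS is intended to be read poorly by native ribosomes and efficiently by ribosomes carrying a matching altered anti-Shine-Dalgarno sequence in their 16S rRNA, mCarmine fluorescence serves as a readout of orthogonal ribosome activity. This is consistent with the associated work on orthogonal translation and heterologous ribosome engineering in E. coli.
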