Features (pLannotate 1.2.2; 19 found; start..end, strand, type, name):
      5..21      +  protein_bind   lac operator: The lac repressor binds to the lac operator to inhibit transcription in E. coli. This inhibition can be relieved by adding lactose or isopropyl-β-D-thiogalactopyranoside (IPTG). lac repressor encoded by lacI
     61..84      +  CDS            GFP(1-10) (fragment): fragment of superfolder GFP consisting of the first 10 β-strands associates with GFP11, the 11th β-strand, to reconstitute fluorescent GFP (Cabantous et al., 2005; Kamiyama et al., 2016)
     86..814     +  CDS            mCarmine: mCarmine is a basic (constitutively fluorescent) far red fluorescent protein published in 2018, derived from Entacmaea quadricolor. It has moderate acid sensitivity.
    826..842     +  CDS            SET1 (fragment): solubility-enhancement tag derived from T7 phage gene 10B
    938..1053    +  ncRNA          5S rRNA: Accession: RF00001 - 5S ribosomal RNA
   1057..1143    +  terminator     rrnB T1 terminator: Escherichia coli rrnB; transcription terminator T1 from the E. coli rrnB gene
   1235..1262    +  terminator     rrnB T2 terminator: transcription terminator T2 from the E. coli rrnB gene
   1306..1851    +  rep_origin     p15A ori: Plasmids containing the medium-copy-number p15A origin of replication can be propagated in E. coli cells that contain a second plasmid with the ColE1 origin.
   1882..1959    -  misc_feature   bom (fragment): basis of mobility region from pBR322
   2247..2420    -  CDS            lacZα: LacZα fragment of β-galactosidase; lacZ fragment
   2440..2456    -  protein_bind   lac operator: The lac repressor binds to the lac operator to inhibit transcription in E. coli. This inhibition can be relieved by adding lactose or isopropyl-β-D-thiogalactopyranoside (IPTG). lac repressor encoded by lacI
   2464..2494    -  promoter       lac promoter: promoter for the E. coli lac operon
   2509..2530    -  protein_bind   CAP binding site: CAP binding activates transcription in the presence of cAMP. E. coli catabolite activator protein
   2543..3625    -  CDS            lacI: lac repressor; lacI; The lac repressor binds to the lac operator to inhibit transcription in E. coli. This inhibition can be relieved by adding lactose or isopropyl-β-D-thiogalactopyranoside (IPTG).
   3626..3703    -  promoter       lacIq promoter: lacI (mutant); In the lacIq allele, a single base change in the promoter boosts expression of the lacI gene about 10-fold.
   3839..3878    -  CDS            rop (fragment): Rop protein, which maintains plasmids at low copy number; rop
   3879..4060    -  CDS            TcR (fragment): tetracycline efflux protein; tet; confers resistance to tetracycline
   4082..4228    -  CDS            TRA2_ECOLX (fragment): Protein predicted: Swiss-Prot protein existence level 4. Required for transposition of transposon Tn903. From Escherichia coli.
   4369..5184    -  CDS            KanR: aminoglycoside phosphotransferase; aph(3')-Ia; confers resistance to kanamycin in bacteria or G418 (Geneticin®) in eukaryotes
>Addgene plasmid #156384 | pNK141k2 | addgene full sequence | sequence record 317840 | Addgene NGS Result
GGAATTGTGAGCGGATAACAATTCTATATCTGTTATTTTTTCCAACCACAGATCTATGAGCAAAGGTGAA
GAACTGTTTACCGGCGTGTCTAAGGGCGAAGAGCTGATTAAGGAGAACATGCACATGAAGCTGTACATGG
AGGGCACCGTGAACAACCACCACTTCAAGTGCACATCCGAGGGCGAAGGCAAGCCCTACGAGGGCACCCA
GACCCAGAGAATCAAGGTGGTCGAGGGCGGCCCTCTCCCCTTCGCCTTCGACATCCTGGCTACCAGCTTC
ATGTACGGCAGCAAGACCTTCATCAACCACACCCAGGGCATCCCCGATTTCTTTAAGCAGTCCTTCCCTG
AGGGCTTCACATGGGAGAGAGTCACCACATACGAAGACGGGGGCGTGCTGAAGGTGAAACAGGACACCAG
CCTCCAGGACGGCTGCCTCATCTACAACGTCAAGATCAGAGGGGTGAACTTCCCATCCAACGGCCCTGTG
ATGCAGAAGAAAACACTCGGCTGGGAGGCCAACACCGAGACCCTGTACCCCGCTGACGGCGGCCTGCGCG
GCTATAACACGATGGCCCTGAAGCTCGTGGGCGGGGGCCACCTGCAGACGTTCCTCAAGACCACATACAG
ATCCAAGAAACCCGCTAAGAACCTCAAGATGCCCGGCGTCTACTTTGTGGACCGCAGACTGGAAAGAATC
AAGGAGGCCGACAAAGAGACCTACGTCGAGCAGCACGAGGTGGCTGTGGCCAGATACTGCGACCTCCCTA
GCAAACTGGGGCACAAACTTAATGGCATGGACGAGCTGTACAAGTAAGTCGACCGGCTGCTAACAAAGCC
CGCGGCCGCTGAAGATCGATCTCGACGAGTGAGAGAAGATTTTCAGCCTGATACAGATTAAATCAGAACG
CAGAAGCGGTCTGATAAAACAGAATTTGCCTGGCGGCAGTAGCGCGGTGGTCCCACCTGACCCCATGCCG
AACTCAGAAGTGAAACGCCGTAGCGCCGATGGTAGTGTGGGGTCACCCCATGCGAGAGTAGGGAACTGCC
AGGCATCAAATAAAACGAAAGGCTCAGTCGAAAGACTGGGCCTTTCGTTTTATCTGTTGTTTGTCGGTGA
ACGCTCTCCTGAGTAGGACAAATCCGCCGGGAGCGGATTTGAACGTTGCGAAGCAACGGCCCGGAGGGTG
GCGGGCAGGACGCCCGCCATAAACTGCCAGGCATCAAATTAAGCAGAAGGCCATCCTGACGGATGGCCTT
TTTGCGTTTCTACAGAGCGTCAGACCCCTTAATAAGATGATCTTCTTGAGATCGTTTTGGTCTGCGCGTA
ATCTCTTGCTCTGAAAACGAAAAAACCGCCTTGCAGGGCGGTTTTTCGAAGGTTCTCTGAGCTACCAACT
CTTTGAACCGAGGTAACTGGCTTGGAGGAGCGCAGTCACCAAAACTTGTCCTTTCAGTTTAGCCTTAACC
GGCGCATGACTTCAAGACTAACTCCTCTAAATCAATTACCAGTGGCTGCTGCCAGTGGTGCTTTTGCATG
TCTTTCCGGGTTGGACTCAAGACGATAGTTACCGGATAAGGCGCAGCGGTCGGACTGAACGGGGGGTTCG
TGCATACAGTCCAGCTTGGAGCGAACTGCCTACCCGGAACTGAGTGTCAGGCGTGGAATGAGACAAACGC
GGCCATAACAGCGGAATGACACCGGTAAACCGAAAGGCAGGAACAGGAGAGCGCACGAGGGAGCCGCCAG
GGGGAAACGCCTGGTATCTTTATAGTCCTGTCGGGTTTCGCCACCACTGATTTGAGCGTCAGATTTCGTG
ATGCTTGTCAGGGGGGCGGAGCCTATGGAAAAACGGCTTTGCCGCGGCCCTCTCGGATCTGTATGGTGCA
CTCTCAGTACAATCTGCTCTGATGCCGCATAGTTAAGCCAGTATACACTCCGCTATCGCTACGTGACTGC
CTCGACCTGCAGCAATTCCAACGCCATCAAAAATAATTCGCGTCTGGCCTTCCTGTAGCCAGCTTTCATC
AACATTAAATGTGAGCGAGTAACAACCCGTCGGATTCTCCGTGGGAACAAACGGCGGATTGACCGTAATG
GGATAGGTCACGTTGGTGTAGATGGGCGCATCGTAACCGTGCATCTGCCAGTTTGAGGGGACGACGACAG
TATCGGCCTCAGGAAGATCGCACTCCAGCCAGCTTTCCGGCACCGCTTCTGGTGCCGGAAACCAGGCAAA
GCGCCATTCGCCATTCAGGCTGCGCAACTGTTGGGAAGGGCGATCGGTGCGGGCCTCTTCGCTATTACGC
CAGCTGGCGAAAGGGGGATGTGCTGCAAGGCGATTAAGTTGGGTAACGCCAGGGTTTTCCCAGTCACGAC
GTTGTAAAACGACGGCCAGTGAATCCGTAATCATGGTCATAGCTGTTTCCTGTGTGAAATTGTTATCCGC
TCACAATTCCACACAACATACGAGCCGGAAGCATAAAGTGTAAAGCCTGGGGTGCCTAATGAGTGAGCTA
ACTTACATTAATTGCGTTGCGCTCACTGCCCGCTTTCCAGTCGGGAAACCTGTCGTGCCAGCTGCATTAA
TGAATCGGCCAACGCGCGGGGAGAGGCGGTTTGCGTATTGGGCGCCAGGGTGGTTTTTCTTTTCACCAGT
GAGACGGGCAACAGCTGATTGCCCTTCACCGCCTGGCCCTGAGAGAGTTGCAGCAAGCGGTCCACGCTGG
TTTGCCCCAGCAGGCGAAAATCCTGTTTGATGGTGGTTAACGGCGGGATATAACATGAGCTGTCTTCGGT
ATCGTCGTATCCCACTACCGAGATATCCGCACCAACGCGCAGCCCGGACTCGGTAATGGCGCGCATTGCG
CCCAGCGCCATCTGATCGTTGGCAACCAGCATCGCAGTGGGAACGATGCCCTCATTCAGCATTTGCATGG
TTTGTTGAAAACCGGACATGGCACTCCAGTCGCCTTCCCGTTCCGCTATCGGCTGAATTTGATTGCGAGT
GAGATATTTATGCCAGCCAGCCAGACGCAGACGCGCCGAGACAGAACTTAATGGGCCCGCTAACAGCGCG
ATTTGCTGGTGACCCAATGCGACCAGATGCTCCACGCCCAGTCGCGTACCGTCTTCATGGGAGAAAATAA
TACTGTTGATGGGTGTCTGGTCAGAGACATCAAGAAATAACGCCGGAACATTAGTGCAGGCAGCTTCCAC
AGCAATGGCATCCTGGTCATCCAGCGGATAGTTAATGATCAGCCCACTGACGCGTTGCGCGAGAAGATTG
TGCACCGCCGCTTTACAGGCTTCGACGCCGCTTCGTTCTACCATCGACACCACCACGCTGGCACCCAGTT
GATCGGCGCGAGATTTAATCGCCGCGACAATTTGCGACGGCGCGTGCAGGGCCAGACTGGAGGTGGCAAC
GCCAATCAGCAACGACTGTTTGCCCGCCAGTTGTTGTGCCACGCGGTTGGGAATGTAATTCAGCTCCGCC
ATCGCCGCTTCCACTTTTTCCCGCGTTTTCGCAGAAACGTGGCTGGCCTGGTTCACCACGCGGGAAACGG
TCTGATAAGAGACACCGGCATACTCTGCGACATCGTATAACGTTACTGGTTTCACATTCACCACCCTGAA
TTGACTCTCTTCCGGGCGCTATCATGCCATACCGCGAAAGGTTTTGCACCATTCCATGGTGTCGGAATTG
CTGCAGGTCGAGGGGGTCATGGCTGCGCCCCGACACCCGCCAACACCCGCTGACGCGCCCTGACGGGCTT
GTCTGCTCCCGGCATCCGCTTACAGACAAGCTGTGACCGTCTCCGGGAGCTGCATGTGTCAGAGGTTTTC
ACCGTCATCACCGAAACGCGCGAGGCAGGATGGCGCCCAACAGTCCCCCGGCCACGGGGCCTGCCACCAT
ACCCACGCCGAAACAAGCGCTCATGAGCCCGAAGTGGCGAGCCCGATCTTCCCCATCGGTGATGTCGGCG
ATATAGGCGCCAGCAACCGCACCTGTGGCGCCGGTGATGCCGGCCACGATGCGTCCGGCGTAGAGGATCC
GTCGACCTACAGGGGGGGGGGGCGCTGAGGTCTGCCTCGTGAAGAAGGTGTTGCTGACTCATACCAGGCC
TGAATCGCCCCATCATCCAGCCAGAAAGTGAGGGAGCCACGGTTGATGAGAGCTTTGTTGTAGGTGGACC
AGTTGGTGATTTTGAACTTTTGCTTTGCCACGGAACGGTCTGCGTTGTCGGGAAGATGCGTGATCTGATC
CTTCAACTCAGCAAAAGTTCGATTTATTCAACAAAGCCGCCGTCCCGTCAAGTCAGCGTAATGCTCTGCC
AGTGTTACAACCAATTAACCAATTCTGATTAGAAAAACTCATCGAGCATCAAATGAAACTGCAATTTATT
CATATCAGGATTATCAATACCATATTTTTGAAAAAGCCGTTTCTGTAATGAAGGAGAAAACTCACCGAGG
CAGTTCCATAGGATGGCAAGATCCTGGTATCGGTCTGCGATTCCGACTCGTCCAACATCAATACAACCTA
TTAATTTCCCCTCGTCAAAAATAAGGTTATCAAGTGAGAAATCACCATGAGTGACGACTGAATCCGGTGA
GAATGGCAAAAGCTTATGCATTTCTTTCCAGACTTGTTCAACAGGCCAGCCATTACGCTCGTCATCAAAA
TCACTCGCATCAACCAAACCGTTATTCATTCGTGATTGCGCCTGAGCGAGACGAAATACGCGATCGCTGT
TAAAAGGACAATTACAAACAGGAATCGAATGCAACCGGCGCAGGAACACTGCCAGCGCATCAACAATATT
TTCACCTGAATCAGGATATTCTTCTAATACCTGGAATGCTGTTTTCCCGGGGATCGCAGTGGTGAGTAAC
CATGCATCATCAGGAGTACGGATAAAATGCTTGATGGTCGGAAGAGGCATAAATTCCGTCAGCCAGTTTA
GTCTGACCATCTCATCTGTAACATCATTGGCAACGCTACCTTTGCCATGTTTCAGAAACAACTCTGGCGC
ATCGGGCTTCCCATACAATCGATAGATTGTCGCACCTGATTGCCCGACATTATCGCGAGCCCATTTATAC
CCATATAAATCAGCATCCATGTTGGAATTTAATCGCGGCCTCGAGCAAGACGTTTCCCGTTGAATATGGC
TCATAACACCCCTTGTATTACTGTTTATGTAAGCAGACAGTTTTATTGTTCATGATGATATATTTTTATC
TTGTGCAATGTAACATCAGAGATTTTGAGACACAACGTGGCTTTCCATCAAAAAAATATTGACAACATAA
AAAACTTTGTGTTATACTTGT
